>Addgene plasmid #195001 | pPEPT1 | addgene full sequence | sequence record 382969 | Addgene NGS Result
ACGACTCACTATAGGGAATTGTGAGCGGATAACAATTCCTCTAGAAATAATTTTGTTTAACTTTAAGAAG
GAGATATATCCATGTATCGATTAAATAAGGAGGAATAAACCATGTCTGCTTGGAGCCACCCGCAGTTCGA
GAAATCTGGCACTAGTGGC
[165 nt withheld, positions 160-324]
AGCGGTACCGAAAACCTGTACTTCCAGGGATCCGACCCTGGAGACCCGAAGGTCTCTGACCCTGGCTCGA
GCCATCACCATCACCATCACCATCACTAAGCTTGAGTATTCTATAGTGTCACCTAAATCCCAGCTTGATC
CGGCTGCTAACAAAGCCCGAAAGGAAGCTGAGTTGGCTGCTGCCACCGCTGAGCAATAACTAGCATAACC
CCTTGGGGCCTCTAAACGGGTCTTGAGGGGTTTTTTGCTGAAAGGAGGAACTATATCCGGATAACCTGGC
GTAATAGCGAAGAGGCCCGCACCGATCGCCCTTCCCAACAGTTGCGCAGCCTGAATGGCGAATGGAAATT
GTAAGCGTTAATATTTTGTTAAAATTCGCGTTAAATTTTTGTTAAATCAGCTCATTTTTTAACCAATAGG
CCGAAATCGGCAAAATCCCTTATAAATCAAAAGAATAGACCGAGATAGGGT
[37 nt withheld, positions 796-832]
AAAGAACGTGGACTCCAACGTCAAAGG
[32 nt withheld, positions 860-891]
AGCTTGCATGCCTGCAGGTCGGAAGCATAAAGTGTAAAGCCTGGGGTGCCTAATGAGTGAGCTAACTTAC
ATTAATTGCGTTGCGCTCACTGCCCGCTTTCCAGTCGGGAAACCTGTCGTGCCAGCTGCATTAATGAATC
GGCCAACGCGCGGGGAGAGGCGGTTTGCGTATTGGGCGCCAGGGTGGTTTTTCTTTTCACCAGTGAGACG
GGCAACAGCTGATTGCCCTTCACCGCCTGGCCCTGAGAGAGTTGCAGCAAGCGGTCCACGCTGGTTTGCC
CCAGCAGGCGAAAATCCTGTTTGATGGTGGTTAACGGCGGGATATAACATGAGCTGTCTTCGGTATCGTC
GTATCCCACTACCGAGATATCCGCACCAACGCGCAGCCCGGACTCGGTAATGGCGCGCATTGCGCCCAGC
GCCATCTGATCGTTGGCAACCAGCATCGCAGTGGGAACGATGCCCTCATTCAGCATTTGCATGGTTTGTT
GAAAACCGGACATGGCACTCCAGTCGCCTTCCCGTTCCGCTATCGGCTGAATTTGATTGCGAGTGAGATA
TTTATGCCAGCCAGCCAGACGCAGACGCGCCGAGACAGAACTTAATGGGCCCGCTAACAGCGCGATTTGC
TGGTGACCCAATGCGACCAGATGCTCCACGCCCAGTCGCGTACCGTCTTCATGGGAGAAAATAATACTGT
TGATGGGTGTCTGGTCAGAGACATCAAGAAATAACGCCGGAACATTAGTGCAGGCAGCTTCCACAGCAAT
GGCATCCTGGTCATCCAGCGGATAGTTAATGATCAGCCCACTGACGCGTTGCGCGAGAAGATTGTGCACC
GCCGCTTTACAGGCTTCGACGCCGCTTCGTTCTACCATCGACACCACCACGCTGGCACCCAGTTGATCGG
CGCGAGATTTAATCGCCGCGACAATTTGCGACGGCGCGTGCAGGGCCAGACTGGAGGTGGCAACGCCAAT
CAGCAACGACTGTTTGCCCGCCAGTTGTTGTGCCACGCGGTTGGGAATGTAATTCAGCTCCGCCATCGCC
GCTTCCACTTTTTCCCGCGTTTTCGCAGAAACGTGGCTGGCCTGGTTCACCACGCGGGAAACGGTCTGAT
AAGAGACACCGGCATACTCTGCGACATCGTATAACGTTACTGGTTTCACATTCACCACCCTGAATTGACT
CTCTTCCGGGCGCTATCATGCCATACCGCGAAAGGTTTTGCACCATTCGATGGTGTCGGCGAGCTCGAAT
TGTGAACCATCACCCT
[91 nt withheld, positions 2168-2258]
G
[124 nt withheld, positions 2260-2383]
CCTGATGCGGTATTTTCTCCTTACGCATCTGTGCGGTATTTCACACCGCATATGGTGCACTCTCAGTACA
ATCTGCTCTGATGCCGCATAGTTAAGCCAGCCCCGACACCCGCCAACACCCGCTGACGCGCCCTGACGGG
CTTGTCTGCTCCCGGCATCCGCTTACAGACAAGCTGTGACCGTCTCCGGGAGCTGCATGTGTCAGAGGTT
TTCACCGTCATCACCGAAACGCGCGAGACGAAAGGGCCTCGTGATACGCCTATTTTTATAGGTTAATGTC
ATGATAATAATGGTTTCTTAGACGTCAGGTGGCACTTTTCGGGGAAATGTGCGCGGAACCCCTATTTGTT
TATTTTTCTAAATACATTCAAATATGTATCCGCTCATGAGACAATAACCCTGATAAATGCTTCAATAATA
TTGAAAAAGGAAGAGTATGAGTATTCAACATTTCCGTGTCGCCCTTATTCCCTTTTTTGCGGCATTTTGC
CTTCCTGTTTTTGCTCACCCAGAAACGCTGGTGAAAGTAAAAGATGCTGAAGATCAGTTGGGTGCACGAG
TGGGTTACATCGAACTGGATCTCAACAGCGGTAAGATCCTTGAGAGTTTTCGCCCCGAAGAACGTTTTCC
AATGATGAGCACTTTTAAAGTTCTGCTATGTGGCGCGGTATTATCCCGTATTGACGCCGGGCAAGAGCAA
CTCGGTCGCCGCATACACTATTCTCAGAATGACTTGGTTGAGTACTCACCAGTCACAGAAAAGCATCTTA
CGGATGGCATGACAGTAAGAGAATTATGCAGTGCTGCCATAACCATGAGTGATAACACTGCGGCCAACTT
ACTTCTGACAACGATCGGAGGACCGAAGGAGCTAACCGCTTTTTTGCACAACATGGGGGATCATGTAACT
CGCCTTGATCGTTGGGAACCGGAGCTGAATGAAGCCATACCAAACGACGAGCGTGACACCACGATGCCTG
TAGCAATGGCAACAACGTTGCGCAAACTATTAACTGGCGAACTACTTACTCTAGCTTCCCGGCAACAATT
AATAGACTGGATGGAGGCGGATAAAGTTGCAGGACCACTTCTGCGCTCGGCCCTTCCGGCTGGCTGGTTT
ATTGCTGATAAATCTGGAGCCGGTGAGCGTGGTTCTCGCGGTATCATTGCAGCACTGGGGCCAGATGGTA
AGCCCTCCCGTATCGTAGTTATCTACACGACGGGGAGTCAGGCAACTATGGATGAACGAAATAGACAGAT
CGCTGAGATAGGTGCCTCACTGATTAAGCATTGGTAACTGTCAGACCAAGTTTACTCATATATACTTTAG
ATTGATTTAAAACTTCATTTTTAATTTAAAAGGATCTAGGTGAAGATCCTTTTTGATAATCTCATGACCA
AAATCCCTTAACGTGAGTTTTCGTTCCACTGAGCGTCAGACCCCGTAGAAAAGATCAAAGGATCTTCTTG
AGATCCTTTTTTTCTGCGCGTAATCTGCTGCTTGCAAACAAAAAAACCACCGCTACCAGCGGTGGTTTGT
TTGCCGGATCAAGAGCTACCAACTCTTTTTCCGAAGGTAACTGGCTTCAGCAGAGCGCAGATACCAAATA
CTGTTCTTCTAGTGTAGCCGTAGTTAGGCCACCACTTCAAGAACTCTGTAGCACCGCCTACATACCTCGC
TCTGCTAATCCTGTTACCAGTGGCTGCTGCCAGTGGCGATAAGTCGTGTCTTACCGGGTTGGACTCAAGA
CGATAGTTACCGGATAAGGCGCAGCGGTCGGGCTGAACGGGGGGTTCGTGCACACAGCCCAGCTTGGAGC
GAACGACCTACACCGAACTGAGATACCTACAGCGTGAGCTATGAGAAAGCGCCACGCTTCCCGAAGGGAG
AAAGGCGGACAGGTATCCGGTAAGCGGCAGGGTCGGAACAGGAGAGCGCACGAGGGAGCTTCCAGGGGGA
AACGCCTGGTATCTTTATAGTCCTGTCGGGTTTCGCCACCTCTGACTTGAGCGTCGATTTTTGTGATGCT
CGTCAGGGGGGCGGAGCCTATGGAAAAACGCCAGCAACGCGGCCTTTTTACGGTTCCTGGCCTTTTGCTG
GCCTTTTGCTCACATGTTCTTTCCTGCGTTATCCCCTGATTCTGTGGATAACCGTATTACCGCCTTTGAG
TGAGCTGATACCGCTCGCCGCAGCCGAACGACCGAGCGCAGCGAGTCAGTGAGCGAGGAAGCGGAAGAGC
GCCCAATACGCAAACCGCCTCTCCCCGCGCGTTGGCCGATTCATTAATGCAGCTGATTAAT
Features (pLannotate 1.2.2; 25 found; start..end, strand, type, name):
     15..39      +  protein_bind   lac operator: The lac repressor binds to the lac operator to inhibit transcription in E. coli. This inhibition can be relieved by adding lactose or isopropyl-β-D-thiogalactopyranoside (IPTG). lac repressor encoded by lacI
     52..74      +  RBS            RBS: efficient ribosome binding site from bacteriophage T7 gene 10 (Olins and Rangwala, 1989)
     82..108     +  CDS            minicistron: synthetic cistron containing a ribosome binding site (Shine-Dalgarno sequence), for enhancing the bacterial expression of a downstream cistron (Schoner, 1997) This first cistron should terminate 3 bp upstream of the ATG for the second cistron.
    121..140     +  CDS            Strep-Tag II (fragment): peptide that binds Strep-Tactin®, an engineered form of streptavidin
    163..317     +  CDS            GB1 (fragment) (sequence withheld): B1 domain of Streptococcal protein G effective as a solubilizing fusion partner (Cheng and Patel, 2004)
    334..352     +  CDS            TEV site (fragment): tobacco etch virus (TEV) protease recognition and cleavage site
    397..417     +  CDS            7xHis: 6xHis affinity tag
    434..452     -  promoter       SP6 promoter: promoter for bacteriophage SP6 RNA polymerase
    467..516     +  CDS            SET1 (fragment): solubility-enhancement tag derived from T7 phage gene 10B
    524..571     +  terminator     T7 terminator: transcription terminator for bacteriophage T7 RNA polymerase
    600..666     +  CDS            lacZα (fragment): LacZα fragment of β-galactosidase; lacZ fragment
    670..891     -  rep_origin     M13 ori (fragment) (sequence partly withheld): M13 bacteriophage origin of replication; arrow indicates direction of (+) strand synthesis
    892..912     -  misc_feature   MCS (fragment): pUC18/19 multiple cloning site
    911..929     -  promoter       lac UV5 promoter (fragment): E. coli lac promoter with an "up" mutation
    944..965     -  protein_bind   CAP binding site: CAP binding activates transcription in the presence of cAMP. E. coli catabolite activator protein
    978..2060    -  CDS            lacI: lac repressor; lacI; The lac repressor binds to the lac operator to inhibit transcription in E. coli. This inhibition can be relieved by adding lactose or isopropyl-β-D-thiogalactopyranoside (IPTG).
   2061..2138    -  promoter       lacIq promoter: lacI (mutant); In the lacIq allele, a single base change in the promoter boosts expression of the lacI gene about 10-fold.
   2153..2383    -  rep_origin     f1 ori (fragment) (sequence partly withheld): f1 bacteriophage origin of replication; arrow indicates direction of (+) strand synthesis
   2384..2483    -  misc_feature   bom (fragment): basis of mobility region from pBR322
   2585..2620    -  CDS            rop (fragment): Rop protein, which maintains plasmids at low copy number; rop
   2715..2819    +  promoter       AmpR promoter: bla
   2820..3680    +  CDS            AmpR: β-lactamase; bla; confers resistance to ampicillin, carbenicillin, and related antibiotics
   3851..4439    +  rep_origin     ori: high-copy-number ColE1/pMB1/pBR322/pUC origin of replication
   4622..4678    +  CDS            lacI (fragment): lac repressor; lacI; The lac repressor binds to the lac operator to inhibit transcription in E. coli. This inhibition can be relieved by adding lactose or isopropyl-β-D-thiogalactopyranoside (IPTG).
   4681..15      +  promoter       T7 promoter (across the origin): promoter for bacteriophage T7 RNA polymerase
