[The description below was written by a language model from this plasmid's Addgene catalogue record and pLannotate feature annotations shown in this document.]
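Description:
pPEPT1 is an empty bacterial expression backbone, derived from pExp-Chis, designed for producing short peptides in E. coli as fusions to the GB1 domain. It is a 4.7 kb, high-copy plasmid carrying a ColE1/pUC-type origin and the β-lactamase gene for ampicillin selection. The annotation also picks up fragments of f1/M13 phage origins, bom, rop and lacZα, which appear to be remnants of the backbone's ancestry rather than functional parts.

Expression is driven by a T7 promoter followed by a lac operator, so transcription depends on a host supplying T7 RNA polymerase and is repressed until IPTG induction. A full-length lacI gene under the stronger lacIq promoter is carried on the plasmid to keep repression tight. Translation initiation uses the T7 gene 10 ribosome binding site together with a short synthetic minicistron, a two-cistron arrangement intended to improve translation of the downstream reading frame. That frame encodes an N-terminal Strep-tag II, the B1 domain of streptococcal protein G as a solubilising carrier, and a TEV protease recognition site, followed by the cloning position and a C-terminal histidine tag (His8 according to the record), ending at a T7 terminator.

Peptide-coding sequences are placed between the TEV site and the His tag. The depositor notes that the plasmid was generated by ligation-independent cloning at BsaI sites that were destroyed in the process. The two affinity tags flanking the fusion should allow selection of full-length product, and TEV cleavage can remove the Strep-GB1 carrier. The associated work applied this recombinant approach to the discovery of stapled peptide inhibitors of the RAD51 recombinase.
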