Addgene plasmid #195001: pPEPT1
Purpose: (Empty Backbone) Production of peptides in E. coli as GB1 fusion
Depositing lab: Marko Hyvönen. Depositing organization: University of Cambridge. Publication: A recombinant approach for stapled peptide discovery yields inhibitors of the RAD51 recombinase. Pantelejevs T, Zuazua-Villar P, Koczy O, Counsell AJ, Walsh SJ, Robertson NS, Spring DR, Downs JA, Hyvonen M. Chem Sci. 2023 Nov 21;14(47):13915-13923. doi: 10.1039/d3sc03331g. eCollection 2023 Dec 6. PubMed 38075664.
Backbone
  Vector backbone: pExp-Chis
  Vector type: Bacterial Expression
  Tag / fusion protein: StrepTagII-GB1 (N terminal on backbone); His8-tag (C terminal on backbone)
Growth in bacteria
  Bacterial resistance: Ampicillin, 100 μg/mL
  Growth temperature: 37°C
  Growth strain: DH5alpha
  Copy number: High Copy
Gene/Insert
  Gene/Insert name: None
  Tag / fusion protein: StrepTagII-GB1 (N terminal on backbone); His8-tag (C terminal on backbone)
Terms and licenses: Academic/Nonprofit Terms; Industry Terms: Not Available to Industry
Depositor comments: Plasmid was generated using LIC cloning with 5' site BsaI (destroyed in cloning) and 3' site BsaI (destroyed in cloning).
How to cite: pPEPT1 was a gift from Marko Hyvönen (Addgene plasmid # 195001 ; http://n2t.net/addgene:195001 ; RRID:Addgene_195001)
